>Addgene plasmid #17050 | ZE16 pwnt8 ORF1-myc | addgene partial sequence | sequence record 22861 | SP6 5'-ATTTAGGTGACACTATAG-3'
TTTTGCGTCGTTGGTTATGTCTATATGCTGTCACATACTGTCGTCAACAGCATGGTCTGTGAATAACTTC
CTGATGACAGGACCAAAGGCTTATCTCGCATACACCAGCAGTGTACAAGCTGGGGCTCAGAGTGGTATAG
AAGAGTGCAAGCATCAGTTCGCATGGGACAGGTGGAACTGCCCGGAAAGCGCACTGCAGTTATCGACGCA
TAAAGGCCTGCGGAGTGCCACCAGAGAGACCGCCTTTGTGCATGCTATAAGTGCTGCTGGAGTTATGTAC
ACTTTGACGAAAAACTGCAGCATGGGGGACTTCGAAAACTGTGGCTGTGACGACTCCAAGATCGGAAAAA
TGGGTGGTCGTGGTTGGGTTTGGGGAGGTTGCAGTGACAATGTTAACTTTGGAGACAGAATTGCTAAACT
ATTTGTAGACGCGCTGGAAAATGGTCACGACTCTCGCGCCGCGGTCAACCTGCATAACAACGAAGCTGGT
CGACTTGCTGTTAAAGCAACGCTCAAAAGGACCTGTAAGTGTCATGGTTTGTCTGGAAGCTGTAGTATTC
AGACATGCTGGATGCAGCTTGCTGATTTCAGAGATATCGGCTCCTACCTAAAAATCAAGCATGATCAAGC
ACGGAAGTTGGAGATGGATAAAATTCGGATGAGGGCAGGCAATAGCGCGGACAACCGTGGCGCAATAGCG
GACACGTTCAGCGCAGTTGCGCGCACAGAACTCATTTTTAT
