[The description below was written by a language model from this plasmid's Addgene catalogue record.]
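Description:
ZE16 pwnt8 ORF1-myc is an expression and in vitro transcription plasmid built on pCS2+MT, a member of the pCS2 vector family widely used in zebrafish and Xenopus embryology. The backbone is recorded as about 4.35 kb without insert, and the plasmid is propagated in E. coli under ampicillin selection; its copy number is listed as unknown. No feature table accompanies the record, so backbone elements are not itemised. However, the listed SP6 and T3 sequencing primers and the depositor's notes indicate an SP6 promoter upstream of the cloning region and a T3 site downstream.

The insert is the first open reading frame (ORF1) of zebrafish wnt8, mapped to the wnt8a gene, which encodes a secreted Wnt ligand. It was ligated between the BamHI and ClaI sites of the backbone, placing the coding sequence in frame with the vector-encoded array of six Myc epitopes. The protein therefore carries a C-terminal 6xMyc tag that allows detection or immunoprecipitation with anti-Myc antibodies. Whether the cloning sites survive is not recorded.

The depositor's comments describe linearising the plasmid downstream of the insert and transcribing it with SP6 polymerase to produce sense RNA. This points to its main use as a template for synthetic mRNA, of the kind typically injected into embryos for overexpression studies of Wnt8 function. The comments refer to "ORFs" and "each", which suggests this plasmid belongs to a set of similarly tagged constructs, but the record does not describe the others. The insert size is also not stated.
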