Addgene plasmid #17050: ZE16 pwnt8 ORF1-myc
Depositing lab: Randall Moon. Depositing organization: University of Washington.
Backbone
  Vector backbone: pCS2+MT
  Backbone size w/o insert (bp): 4350
Growth in bacteria
  Bacterial resistance: Ampicillin, 100 μg/mL
  Growth temperature: 37°C
  Growth strain: DH5alpha
  Copy number: Unknown
Gene/Insert
  Gene/Insert name: wnt8
  Species: D. rerio (zebrafish)
  Entrez Gene: wnt8a (a.k.a. wnt-8, wnt8, wnt8.1, wu:fa20e02, wu:fe05d07)
  Tag / fusion protein: 6xMyc (C terminal on backbone)
  Cloning method: Restriction Enzyme; 5′ cloning site BamHI (unknown if destroyed); 3′ cloning site ClaI (unknown if destroyed)
  Sequencing primers: 5′ SP6; 3′ T3
Terms and licenses: Academic/Nonprofit Terms; Industry Terms: Not Available to Industry
Depositor comments: ORFs ligated into BamHI, ClaI cut pCS2+MT. Adds 6 myc tags onto carboxy terminus of each. For Sense RNA: cut with Asp718 I and transcribe with SP6 polymerase. Plasmid History: Species of Sequence Origin: Zebrafish.
How to cite: ZE16 pwnt8 ORF1-myc was a gift from Randall Moon (Addgene plasmid # 17050 ; http://n2t.net/addgene:17050 ; RRID:Addgene_17050)
